>Addgene plasmid #226314 | pJB74 | addgene full sequence | sequence record 449926 | Addgene NGS Result
TCTGATGTTACATTGCACAAGATAAAAATATATCATCATGAACAATAAAACTGTCTGCTTACATAAACAG
TAATACAAGGGGTGTTATGAGCCATATTCAACGGGAAACGTCTTGCTCGAGGCCGCGATTAAATTCCAAC
ATGGATGCTGATTTATATGGGTATAAATGGGCTCGCGATAATGTCGGGCAATCAGGTGCGACAATCTATC
GATTGTATGGGAAGCCCGATGCGCCAGAGTTGTTTCTGAAACATGGCAAAGGTAGCGTTGCCAATGATGT
TACAGATGAGATGGTCAGACTAAACTGGCTGACGGAATTTATGCCTCTTCCGACCATCAAGCATTTTATC
CGTACTCCTGATGATGCATGGTTACTCACCACTGCGATCCCCGGGAAAACAGCATTCCAGGTATTAGAAG
AATATCCTGATTCAGGTGAAAATATTGTTGATGCGCTGGCAGTGTTCCTGCGCCGGTTGCATTCGATTCC
TGTTTGTAATTGTCCTTTTAACAGCGATCGCGTATTTCGACTCGCTCAGGCGCAATCACGAATGAATAAC
GGTTTGGTTGATGCGAGTGATTTTGATGACGAGCGTAATGGCTGGCCTGTTGAACAAGTCTGGAAAGAAA
TGCATAAGCTTTTGCCATTCTCACCGGATTCAGTCGTCACTCATGGTGATTTCTCACTTGATAACCTTAT
TTTTGACGAGGGGAAATTAATAGGTTGTATTGATGTTGGACGAGTCGGAATCGCAGACCGATACCAGGAT
CTTGCCATCCTATGGAACTGCCTCGGTGAGTTTTCTCCTTCATTACAGAAACGGCTTTTTCAAAAATATG
GTATTGATAATCCTGATATGAATAAATTGCAGTTTCATTTGATGCTCGATGAGTTTTTCTAATCAGAATT
GGTTAATTGGTTGTAACACTGGCAGAGCATTACGCTGACTTGACGGGACGGCGGCTTTGTTGAATAAATC
GAACTTTTGCTGAGTTGAAGGATCAGATCACGCATCTTCCCCTTACAGACAAGCTGTGACCGCCTCCGGG
AGCTGCATGTGTCAGAGGTTTTCACCGTCATCACCGAAACGCGCGAGGCAGCAGATCAATTCGCGCGCGA
AGGCGAAGCGGCATGCATTTACGTTGACACCATCGAATGGTGCAAAACCTTTCGCGGTATGGCATGATAG
CGCCCGGAAGAGAGTCAATTCAGGGTGGTGAATGTGAAACCAGTAACGTTATACGATGTCGCAGAGTATG
CCGGTGTCTCTTATCAGACCGTTTCCCGCGTGGTGAACCAGGCCAGCCACGTTTCTGCGAAAACGCGGGA
AAAAGTGGAAGCGGCGATGGCGGAGCTGAATTACATTCCCAACCGCGTGGCACAACAACTGGCGGGCAAA
CAGTCGTTGCTGATTGGCGTTGCCACCTCCAGTCTGGCCCTGCACGCGCCGTCGCAAATTGTCGCGGCGA
TTAAATCTCGCGCCGATCAACTGGGTGCCAGCGTGGTGGTGTCGATGGTAGAACGAAGCGGCGTCGAAGC
CTGTAAAGCGGCGGTGCACAATCTTCTCGCGCAACGCGTCAGTGGGCTGATCATTAACTATCCGCTGGAT
GACCAGGATGCCATTGCTGTGGAAGCTGCCTGCACTAATGTTCCGGCGTTATTTCTTGATGTCTCTGACC
AGACACCCATCAACAGTATTATTTTCTCCCATGAAGACGGTACGCGACTGGGCGTGGAGCATCTGGTCGC
ATTGGGTCACCAGCAAATCGCGCTGTTAGCGGGCCCATTAAGTTCTGTCTCGGCGCGTCTGCGTCTGGCT
GGCTGGCATAAATATCTCACTCGCAATCAAATTCAGCCGATAGCGGAACGGGAAGGCGACTGGAGTGCCA
TGTCCGGTTTTCAACAAACCATGCAAATGCTGAATGAGGGCATCGTTCCCACTGCGATGCTGGTTGCCAA
CGATCAGATGGCGCTGGGCGCAATGCGCGCCATTACCGAGTCCGGGCTGCGCGTTGGTGCGGATATCTCG
GTAGTGGGATACGACGATACCGAAGACAGCTCATGTTATATCCCGCCGTTAACCACCATCAAACAGGATT
TTCGCCTGCTGGGGCAAACCAGCGTGGACCGCTTGCTGCAACTCTCTCAGGGCCAGGCGGTGAAGGGCAA
TCAGCTGTTGCCCGTGTCACTGGTGAAAAGAAAAACCACCCTGGCGCCCAATACGCAAACCGCCTCTCCC
CGCGCGTTGGCCGATTCATTAATGCAGCTGGCACGACAGGTTTCCCGACTGGAAAGCGGGCAGTGAGCGC
AACGCAATTAATGTAAGTTAGCGCGAATTGATCTGGTTTGACAGCTTATCATCGACTGCACGGTGCACCA
ATGCTTCTGGCGTCAGGCAGCCATCGGAAGCTGTGGTATGGCTGTGCAGGTCGTAAATCACTGCATAATT
CGTGTCGCTCAAGGCGCACTCCCGTTCTGGATAATGTTTTTTGCGCCGACATCATAACGGTTCTGGCAAA
TATTCTGAAATGAGCTGTTGACAATTAATCATCCGGCTCGTATAATGTGTGGAATTGTGAGCGGATAACA
ATTTCACACAGGAAACAGACCATGTCCCCTTCACAGTCAGGAATGAATCCTGCCGACCTGAGCGGACTCT
CTGGCAAGGAACTGGCACGCGCACGCCGCGCTGCACTATCCAAGCAAGGGAAAGCAGCTGTTTCTAATAA
AACGGCTAGCGTAAACCGTAGCACTAAACAGGCGGCATCTTCGATCAATACAAATCAGGTGCGCTCTTCT
GTAAATGAAGTGCCCACTGATTACCAAATGGCGGATCAATTGTGCTCTACGATTGATCATGCTGACTTTG
GTACCGAAAGCAATCGCGTTAGAGATCTCTGCCGTCAACGCAGAGAGGCACTATCAACTATCGGTAAAAA
AGCGGTTAAAACCAACGGCAAGCCGTCGGGTCGCGTTCGACCACAGCAATCAGTGGTTCACAACGACGCA
ATGATCGAAAATGCCGGTGATACTAACCAATCATCGTCCACTTCATTAAATAATGAACTTTCCGAAATCT
GCTCCATAGCAGACGACATGCCGGAGCGTTTTGGTTCACAAGCCAAAACCGTCCGTGATATCTGCCGTGC
ACGCCGTCAAGCGCTCTCTGAGCGTGGAACTCGCGCCGTGCCGCCAAAGCCGCAATCTCAAGGTGGTCCA
GGACGCAATGGCTATCAAATTGATGGATACCTAGATACCGCACTTCATGGCCGCGATGCCGCCAAGCGCC
ACCGTGAAATGCTCTGTCAATACGGCCGCGGCACAGCACCTTCCTGCAAGCCAACAGGCCGTGTCAAAAA
TTCTGTACAGTCGGGCAACGCAGCGCCAAAAAAGGTTGAAACCGGTCACACCCTATCCGGCGGATCTGTT
ACGGGCACGCAAGTGGATCGTAAATCTCATGTGACTGGAAACGAGCCGGGCACTTGCCGAGCAGTCACGG
GCACCGAGGCAGTAGGTACTGAGCAATTCACCTCTTTTTGCAATACCAGCCCCAAGCCAAATGCGACGAA
GGTCAATGTGACCACAACGGCTCGTGGTCGCCCTGTTAGCGGTACGGAAGTTTCACGGACCGAGAAGGTA
ACTGGCAACGAATCCGGTGTCTGCCGTAACGTTACCGGCACCGAAGCGATGAGTAATGAAGCTCACTTTT
CTCTATGTGGAACAGCCGCAAAGCCTTCACAAGCGGATAAAGTCATGTTCGGCGCCACAGCACGAACGCA
TCAAGTGGTCAGTGGCAGTGATGAATTCAGGCCCTCTTCTGTTACGGGTAACGAATCGGGTGCAAAACGC
ACAATTACCGGCTCGCAGGCCGCAGACGAAGGTCTTGCGCGACTCACGATCAACGGAGCACCTGCAAAAG
TAGCCAGAACCCACACCTTTGCGGGCTCTGACGTTACCGGCACGGAAATCGGTCGCTCTACTCGCGTAAC
TGGTGATGAAAGCGGTTCGTGTCGTTCAATCTCAGGCACCGAGGCCCTCAGTAACGAGCAATTCCAATCC
TTTTGTGACACAAAACCTCAACGCAGCCCGTTCAAGGTTGGCCAAGATCGCACGAACAAGGGTCAGTCTG
TGACTGGTAACTTGGTTGATCGTTCCGAACTGGTTACAGGTAACGAACCAGGTTCATGCTCTCGGGTTAC
AGGCTCTCAGGCAGGCCAAAGCAAAATCTGCGGTGGTGGCGTGGGAAAAGTGCGCTCAATGCGCACCCTT
CGCGGCACCTCAGTATCTGGCCAACAGCTAGATCATGCCCCAAAGATGTCCGGTGACGAGCGCGGCGGGT
GCATGCCCGTCACCGGTAATGAGTACTACGGTCGTGAACATTTCGAACCGTTTTGTACGAGCACCCCAGA
GCCCGAAGCTCAATCAACTGAACAATCATTGACCTGTGAAGGACAAATTATTAGCGGCACTTCAGTTGAC
GCCAGTGATTTGGTCACAGGAAATGAAATCGGTGAACAGCAACTCATCAGCGGTGACGCCTATGTTGGCG
CGCAGCAGACAGGTTGCCTTCCCACTAGTCCACGCTTCAACCAAACTGGCAATGTTCAGTCAATGGGTTT
TAAGAACACCAATCAGCCAGAACAAAACTTTGCACCAGGTGAAGTAATGCCTACTGACTTTAGTATTCAA
ACCCCAGCTCGCTCGGCTCAGAATCGCATTACAGGTAACGACATTGCGCCCTCAGGTCGCATTACAGGCC
CTGGTATGCTGGCAACCGGCTTGATTACAGGAACCCCCGAATTCAGGCACGCTGCGCGCGAGTTGGTTGG
TTCTCCACAACCCATGGCAATGGCCATGGCCAACCGTAATAAGGCTGCTCAAGCACCTGTTGTGCAGCCA
GAAGTGGTTGCAACTCAGGAAAAGCCTGAGTTGGTATGTGCACCAAGAAGCGATCAAATGGATCGTGTGA
GTGGCGAAGGCAAAGAACGTTGCCACATCACTGGCGATGACTGGTCAGTTAACAAGCACATCACCGGTAC
AGCCGGTCAATGGGCGAGTGGTCGCAACCCTTCCATGCGCGGTAATGCGCGTGTGGTCGAAACCAGCGCG
TTTGCCAATCGCAATGTGCCAAAACCTGAAAAGCCGGGCTCCAAGATCACGGGCAGTAGTGGTAATGACA
CCCAAGGTAGTCTGATCACTTACTCCGGCGGCGCGCGCGGTTGAAGCGGTTAAGAGAAGATTTTCAGCCT
GATACAGATTAAATCAGAACGCAGAAGCGGTCTGATAAAACAGAATTTGCCTGGCGGCAGTAGCGCGGTG
GTCCCACCTGACCCCATGCCGAACTCAGAAGTGAAACGCCGTAGCGCCGATGGTAGTGTGGGGTATCCCC
ATGCGAGAGTAGGGAACTGCCAGGCATCAAATAAAACGAAAGGCTCAGTCGAAAGACTGGGCCTTTCGTT
TTATCTGTTGTTTGTCGGTGAACGCTCTCCTGAGTAGGACAAATCCGCCGGGAGCGGATTTGAACGTTGC
GAAGCAACGGCCCGGAGGGTGGCGGGCAGGACGCCCGCCATAAACTGCCAGGCATCAAATTAAGCAGAAG
GCCATCCTGACGGATGGCCTTTTCTGGCTGGATGATGGGGCGATTCAGGCCTGGTATGAGTCAGCAACAC
CTTCTTCACGAGGCAGACCTCAGCGCCCCCCCCCCCCTGCAGGTCGATCTGGTAACCCCAGCGCGGTTGC
TTTGTTCGATCCGCTGGCCGGTAAAACCCCAAGTTATCTATCTGGGAGCTTATCTTTGGGCCTATCGCAG
CAATAGCCTGGATGCGGGGCCGCCGATCGTGGTGTTCGACTATCAAACCGGCCGCAGTGGTCAACATGCC
GCCGAGTTTCTTCAGCACTGGCCAGCCAATGGACCAACCAATGGACCAACCAATGGACCAACCAATGTAC
CAACCAATGGACCAACCAATGGACCAACCAATGGGCAAGGCACCTTGATGGTCGATGACTACAGCGGGTA
CAAAGCCCTGTTCCGTGCGGGCGTGACCGAGCTTGGCTGCTGGGCCCATGCCCGGCGCAAGTTCTTTGAT
CTGCACAAGGCCAGCAATCATCCGGTTGCGCACGAGGCACTGTCGCGGATTGCCCGGTTGTATCTTGCAG
AAGAAGAGGCCCAAGGCATGGACATTGCGGGGCGGATGCAACACCGTGCCCTGCACAGCCTGCCGCAGTT
GCAGGACATGCACCAGTGGCTCAGAAATTGCATCAACGCATATAGCGCTAGCAGCACGCCATAGTGACTG
GCGATGCTGTCGGAATGGACGATATCCCGCAAGAGGCCCGGCAGTACCGGCATAACCAAGCCTATGCCCT
CATGACCAAAATCCCTTAACGTGAGTTTTCGTTCCACTGAGCGTCAGACCCCGTAGAAAAGATCAAAGGA
TCTTCTTGAGATCCTTTTTTTCTGCGCGTAATCTGCTGCTTGCAAACAAAAAAACCACCGCTACCAGCGG
TGGTTTGTTTGCCGGATCAAGAGCTACCAACTCTTTTTCCGAAGGTAACTGGCTTCAGCAGAGCGCAGAT
ACCAAATACTGTCCTTCTAGTGTAGCCGTAGTTAGGCCACCACTTCAAGAACTCTGTAGCACCGCCTACA
TACCTCGCTCTGCTAATCCTGTTACCAGTGGCTGCTGCCAGTGGCGATAAGTCGTGTCTTACCGGGTTGG
ACTCAAGACGATAGTTACCGGATAAGGCGCAGCGGTCGGGCTGAACGGGGGGTTCGTGCACACAGCCCAG
CTTGGAGCGAACGACCTACACCGAACTGAGATACCTACAGCGTGAGCTATGAGAAAGCGCCACGCTTCCC
GAAGGGAGAAAGGCGGACAGGTATCCGGTAAGCGGCAGGGTCGGAACAGGAGAGCGCACGAGGGAGCTTC
CAGGGGGAAACGCCTGGTATCTTTATAGTCCTGTCGGGTTTCGCCACCTCTGACTTGAGCGTCGATTTTT
GTGATGCTCGTCAGGGGGGCGGAGCCTATGGAAAAACGCCAGCAACGCGGCCTTTTTACGGTTCCTGGCC
TTTTGCTGGCCTTTTGCTCACATGTTCTTTCCTGCGTTAGGACCCAACGCTGCCCGAGATGCGCCGCGTG
CGGCTGCTGGAGATGGCGGACGCGATGGATATGTTCTGCCACCTGCGACTCAAACTTCTGATCTGGGATG
GCACGGGGGTGTGGCTCTGTCAGCGCCGGTTGCACCGGGGGCATTTTTATTGGCCAAAGCCCGGGGATGA
TCGGTTTATCATGAGTGCCGAACACTGGCAGTGGCTGACCACCGGGGTTGACTGGCAGAGGCTCTGCGCC
AAGCCACAGGCCCACTGGCAAGTGTGAGATTTTTCAGGATTTCGTCTTGAAAAATCAGCACATGCAGCCT
GGGGTTTGGTATAATCAACCTCATGATTTCAAACGCAGAAACCGGTCATTCATCCCCTGAAACGCCCTCC
GTGGCGTGGCTGATTGCGCAACTGGAACTGCGGGATTCTGAGTTGGCAAAACTTGATGCGGCACTGGTGC
AACGCAATCAAGACATCCGCCATTTAACCCAAAATCTTCATGCCAAAGACATCAAGATCAAGGCACTCAC
CCATGAACTGGCGTATTACCGCCGTATCCGCTTCGGGGCCAAAACCGAGGCCATGAGTGCCGAGCAACTG
CACCTGTTCGAAGACGATCTGGCCGAGGTAGTAAGCTTAGATCGACCTGCAGGGGGGGGGGGAAAGCCAC
GTTGTGTCTCAAAATC
Features (pLannotate 1.2.2; 14 found; start..end, strand, type, name):
     87..902     +  CDS            KanR: aminoglycoside phosphotransferase; aph(3')-Ia; confers resistance to kanamycin in bacteria or G418 (Geneticin®) in eukaryotes
   1062..1102    -  CDS            rop (fragment): Rop protein, which maintains plasmids at low copy number; rop
   1146..1223    +  promoter       lacIq promoter: lacI (mutant); In the lacIq allele, a single base change in the promoter boosts expression of the lacI gene about 10-fold.
   1224..2306    +  CDS            lacI: lac repressor; lacI; The lac repressor binds to the lac operator to inhibit transcription in E. coli. This inhibition can be relieved by adding lactose or isopropyl-β-D-thiogalactopyranoside (IPTG).
   2348..2365    +  promoter       tet promoter (fragment): E. coli promoter for tetracycline efflux protein gene
   2361..2462    -  CDS            yciV (fragment): RNAAM_ECOLI - Also known as trpH From Escherichia coli (strain K12).
   2538..2567    +  promoter       trc promoter: strong E. coli promoter; hybrid between the trp and lac UV5 promoters
   2575..2591    +  protein_bind   lac operator: The lac repressor binds to the lac operator to inhibit transcription in E. coli. This inhibition can be relieved by adding lactose or isopropyl-β-D-thiogalactopyranoside (IPTG). lac repressor encoded by lacI
   2618..5221    +  CDS            csoS2: CSOS2_HALNC - Experimental evidence at protein level: Swiss-Prot protein existence level 1. Unlike beta-carboxysomes, alpha-carboxysomes (Cb) can form without cargo protein. CsoS2 is essential for Cb formation and is also capable of targeting foreign proteins to the Cb. The Cb shell assembles with the aid of CsoS2; CsoS1A, CsoS1B and CsoS1C form the majority of the shell while CsoS4A and CsoS4B form vertices. CsoS1D forms pseudohexamers that probably control metabolite flux into and out of the shell. From Halothiobacillus neapolitanus (strain ATCC 23641 / c2) (Thiobacillus neapolitanus).
   5299..5414    +  ncRNA          5S rRNA: Accession: RF00001 - 5S ribosomal RNA
   5418..5504    +  terminator     rrnB T1 terminator: Escherichia coli rrnB; transcription terminator T1 from the E. coli rrnB gene
   5596..5623    +  terminator     rrnB T2 terminator: transcription terminator T2 from the E. coli rrnB gene
   6253..6368    -  CDS            TcR (fragment): tetracycline efflux protein; tet; confers resistance to tetracycline
   6446..7034    +  rep_origin     ori: high-copy-number ColE1/pMB1/pBR322/pUC origin of replication
