[The description below was written by a language model from this plasmid's Addgene catalogue record and pLannotate feature annotations shown in this document.]
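Description:
pJB74 is a bacterial expression and genomic integration plasmid built on the pSAV108 backbone, described as a shuttle vector between E. coli and the chemoautotroph Halothiobacillus neapolitanus. In E. coli it replicates from a ColE1/pMB1-type origin and is selected with kanamycin through an aph(3')-Ia (KanR) gene. According to the record, the same kanamycin marker is carried, together with the gene of interest, into a neutral site on the H. neapolitanus chromosome. The homology regions that would direct this integration are not annotated in the feature table, although unannotated stretches are present in the 7.8 kb sequence. Small fragments of rop, the tet promoter, TcR and yciV also appear and look like remnants of earlier cloning vectors rather than functional parts.

The payload is an H. neapolitanus csoS2 coding sequence of about 2.6 kb, inserted by Golden Gate assembly. CsoS2 is an intrinsically disordered scaffold protein that is essential for α-carboxysome shell assembly. This version carries five tyrosine-to-alanine substitutions (Y300A, Y359A, Y420A, Y475A, Y534A), one in each of middle-region repeats MR1 to MR5. Expression is driven by the trc promoter with a downstream lac operator, and a lacIq-driven lacI gene on the plasmid supplies repressor, so transcription is inducible with IPTG. The rrnB region, comprising the 5S rRNA segment and the T1 and T2 terminators, ends the transcript. No epitope tag or reporter is annotated. The construct is suited to testing how the conserved tyrosines in the repeated CsoS2 motifs contribute to carboxysome assembly, by expressing the mutant allele from a defined chromosomal locus in the native host.
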