Addgene plasmid #226314: pJB74
Purpose: E. coli and H. neapolitanus shuttle vector; integrates the gene of interest and a kanamycin resistance marker into a neutral site on the H. neapolitanus genome.
Depositing lab: David Savage. Depositing organization: University of California, Berkeley. Publication: Conserved and repetitive motifs in an intrinsically disordered protein drive ⍺-carboxysome assembly. Turnsek JB, Oltrogge LM, Savage DF. J Biol Chem. 2024 Jul 4;300(8):107532. doi: 10.1016/j.jbc.2024.107532. PubMed 38971311.
Backbone
  Vector backbone: pSAV108
  Backbone manufacturer: Savage Lab
  Vector type: Bacterial Expression
Growth in bacteria
  Bacterial resistance: Kanamycin, 50 μg/mL
  Growth temperature: 37°C
  Growth strain: DH5alpha
  Copy number: Unknown
Gene/Insert
  Gene/Insert name: CsoS2 with Y to A CsoS2 MR1-5
  Species: H. neapolitanus
  Insert size (bp): 2613
  Mutation: Y300A, Y359A, Y420A, Y475A, Y534A
  Promoter: pTRC
  Cloning method: Golden Gate
Terms and licenses: Academic/Nonprofit Terms; Industry Terms: Not Available to Industry
How to cite: pJB74 was a gift from David Savage (Addgene plasmid # 226314 ; http://n2t.net/addgene:226314 ; RRID:Addgene_226314)
